>Addgene plasmid #213704 | pTST-EGFP-GPIDAF | addgene full sequence | sequence record 422910 | Addgene NGS Result
TAGTTATTAATAGTAATCAATTACGGGGTCATTAGTTCATAGCCCATATATGGAGTTCCGCGTTACATAA
CTTACGGTAAATGGCCCGCCTGGCTGACCGCCCAACGACCCCCGCCCATTGACGTCAATAATGACGTATG
TTCCCATAGTAACGCCAATAGGGACTTTCCATTGACGTCAATGGGTGGAGTATTTACGGTAAACTGCCCA
CTTGGCAGTACATCAAGTGTATCATATGCCAAGTACGCCCCCTATTGACGTCAATGACGGTAAATGGCCC
GCCTGGCATTATGCCCAGTACATGACCTTATGGGACTTTCCTACTTGGCAGTACATCTACGTATTAGTCA
TCGCTATTACCATGGTGATGCGGTTTTGGCAGTACATCAATGGGCGTGGATAGCGGTTTGACTCACGGGG
ATTTCCAAGTCTCCACCCCATTGACGTCAATGGGAGTTTGTTTTGGCACCAAAATCAACGGGACTTTCCA
AAATGTCGTAACAACTCCGCCCCATTGACGCAAATGGGCGGTAGGCGTGTACGGTGGGAGGTCTATATAA
GCAGAGCTGGTTTAGTGAACCGTCAGATCCGCTAGCGCTACCGGTACCATGACCGTGGCTAGACCCAGCG
TGCCTGCTGCCCTGCCTCTGCTGGGAGAGCTGCCTAGACTGCTGCTCCTGGTGCTCCTGTGCCTGCCTGC
TGTGTGGGGAAGCGCCTGGAGCCACCCTCAGTTCGAGAAAGGAGGAGGCAGCGGCGGCGGAAGCGGAGGC
TCCGCTTGGTCCCACCCACAGTTCGAAAAGCCGGTCGCCACCATGGTGAGCAAGGGCGAGGAGCTGTTCA
CCGGGGTGGTGCCCATCCTGGTCGAGCTGGACGGCGACGTAAACGGCCACAAGTTCAGCGTGTCCGGCGA
GGGCGAGGGCGATGCCACCTACGGCAAGCTGACCCTGAAGTTCATCTGCACCACCGGCAAGCTGCCCGTG
CCCTGGCCCACCCTCGTGACCACCCTGACCTACGGCGTGCAGTGCTTCAGCCGCTACCCCGACCACATGA
AGCAGCACGACTTCTTCAAGTCCGCCATGCCCGAAGGCTACGTCCAGGAGCGCACCATCTTCTTCAAGGA
CGACGGCAACTACAAGACCCGCGCCGAGGTGAAGTTCGAGGGCGACACCCTGGTGAACCGCATCGAGCTG
AAGGGCATCGACTTCAAGGAGGACGGCAACATCCTGGGGCACAAGCTGGAGTACAACTACAACAGCCACA
ACGTCTATATCATGGCCGACAAGCAGAAGAACGGCATCAAGGTGAACTTCAAGATCCGCCACAACATCGA
GGACGGCAGCGTGCAGCTCGCCGACCACTACCAGCAGAACACCCCCATCGGCGACGGCCCCGTGCTGCTG
CCCGACAACCACTACCTGAGCACCCAGTCCGCCCTGAGCAAAGACCCCAACGAGAAGCGCGATCACATGG
TCCTGCTGGAGTTCGTGACCGCCGCCGGGATCACTCTCGGCATGGACGAGCTGTACAAGTCCGGCCGGAC
TCAGATCAGCCGGACCACCAAGCACTTCCACGAGACCACCCCTAACAAGGGCAGCGGCACCACCAGCGGC
ACCACCCGGCTGCTGAGCGGCCACACCTGCTTCACCCTGACCGGCCTGCTGGGCACCCTGGTGACCATGG
GCCTGCTGACCTAGAGATCTCGAGCTCAAGCTTCGAATTCTGCAGTCGACGGTACCGCGGGCCCGGGATC
CACCGGATCTAGATAACTGATCATAATCAGCCATACCACATTTGTAGAGGTTTTACTTGCTTTAAAAAAC
CTCCCACACCTCCCCCTGAACCTGAAACATAAAATGAATGCAATTGTTGTTGTTAACTTGTTTATTGCAG
CTTATAATGGTTACAAATAAAGCAATAGCATCACAAATTTCACAAATAAAGCATTTTTTTCACTGCATTC
TAGTTGTGGTTTGTCCAAACTCATCAATGTATCTTAACGCGTAAATTGTAAGCGTTAATATTTTGTTAAA
ATTCGCGTTAAATTTTTGTTAAATCAGCTCATTTTTTAACCAATAGGCCGAAATCGGCAAAATCCCTTAT
AAATCAAAAGAATAGACCGAGATAGGGT
[37 nt withheld, positions 2129-2165]
AAAGAACGTGGACTCCAACGTCAAAGG
[49 nt withheld, positions 2193-2241]
T
[91 nt withheld, positions 2243-2333]
G
[124 nt withheld, positions 2335-2458]
CAGGTGGCACTTTTCGGGGAAATGTGCGCGGAACCCCTATTTGTTTATTTTTCTAAATACATTCAAATAT
GTATCCGCTCATGAGACAATAACCCTGATAAATGCTTCAATAATATTGAAAAAGGAAGAGTCCTGAGGCG
GAAAGAACCAGCTGTGGAATGTGTGTCAGTTAGGGTGTGGAAAGTCCCCAGGCTCCCCAGCAGGCAGAAG
TATGCAAAGCATGCATCTCAATTAGTCAGCAACCAGGTGTGGAAAGTCCCCAGGCTCCCCAGCAGGCAGA
AGTATGCAAAGCATGCATCTCAATTAGTCAGCAACCATAGTCCCGCCCCTAACTCCGCCCATCCCGCCCC
TAACTCCGCCCAGTTCCGCCCATTCTCCGCCCCATGGCTGACTAATTTTTTTTATTTATGCAGAGGCCGA
GGCCGCCTCGGCCTCTGAGCTATTCCAGAAGTAGTGAGGAGGCTTTTTTGGAGGCCTAGGCTTTTGCAAA
GATCGATCAAGAGACAGGATGAGGATCGTTTCGCATGATTGAACAAGATGGATTGCACGCAGGTTCTCCG
GCCGCTTGGGTGGAGAGGCTATTCGGCTATGACTGGGCACAACAGACAATCGGCTGCTCTGATGCCGCCG
TGTTCCGGCTGTCAGCGCAGGGGCGCCCGGTTCTTTTTGTCAAGACCGACCTGTCCGGTGCCCTGAATGA
ACTGCAAGACGAGGCAGCGCGGCTATCGTGGCTGGCCACGACGGGCGTTCCTTGCGCAGCTGTGCTCGAC
GTTGTCACTGAAGCGGGAAGGGACTGGCTGCTATTGGGCGAAGTGCCGGGGCAGGATCTCCTGTCATCTC
ACCTTGCTCCTGCCGAGAAAGTATCCATCATGGCTGATGCAATGCGGCGGCTGCATACGCTTGATCCGGC
TACCTGCCCATTCGACCACCAAGCGAAACATCGCATCGAGCGAGCACGTACTCGGATGGAAGCCGGTCTT
GTCGATCAGGATGATCTGGACGAAGAGCATCAGGGGCTCGCGCCAGCCGAACTGTTCGCCAGGCTCAAGG
CGAGCATGCCCGACGGCGAGGATCTCGTCGTGACCCATGGCGATGCCTGCTTGCCGAATATCATGGTGGA
AAATGGCCGCTTTTCTGGATTCATCGACTGTGGCCGGCTGGGTGTGGCGGACCGCTATCAGGACATAGCG
TTGGCTACCCGTGATATTGCTGAAGAGCTTGGCGGCGAATGGGCTGACCGCTTCCTCGTGCTTTACGGTA
TCGCCGCTCCCGATTCGCAGCGCATCGCCTTCTATCGCCTTCTTGACGAGTTCTTCTGAGCGGGACTCTG
GGGTTCGAAATGACCGACCAAGCGACGCCCAACCTGCCATCACGAGATTTCGATTCCACCGCCGCCTTCT
ATGAAAGGTTGGGCTTCGGAATCGTTTTCCGGGACGCCGGCTGGATGATCCTCCAGCGCGGGGATCTCAT
GCTGGAGTTCTTCGCCCACCCTAGGGGGAGGCTAACTGAAACACGGAAGGAGACAATACCGGAAGGAACC
CGCGCTATGACGGCAATAAAAAGACAGAATAAAACGCACGGTGTTGGGTCGTTTGTTCATAAACGCGGGG
TTCGGTCCCAGGGCTGGCACTCTGTCGATACCCCACCGAGACCCCATTGGGGCCAATACGCCCGCGTTTC
TTCCTTTTCCCCACCCCACCCCCCAAGTTCGGGTGAAGGCCCAGGGCTCGCAGCCAACGTCGGGGCGGCA
GGCCCTGCCATAGCCTCAGGTTACTCATATATACTTTAGATTGATTTAAAACTTCATTTTTAATTTAAAA
GGATCTAGGTGAAGATCCTTTTTGATAATCTCATGACCAAAATCCCTTAACGTGAGTTTTCGTTCCACTG
AGCGTCAGACCCCGTAGAAAAGATCAAAGGATCTTCTTGAGATCCTTTTTTTCTGCGCGTAATCTGCTGC
TTGCAAACAAAAAAACCACCGCTACCAGCGGTGGTTTGTTTGCCGGATCAAGAGCTACCAACTCTTTTTC
CGAAGGTAACTGGCTTCAGCAGAGCGCAGATACCAAATACTGTTCTTCTAGTGTAGCCGTAGTTAGGCCA
CCACTTCAAGAACTCTGTAGCACCGCCTACATACCTCGCTCTGCTAATCCTGTTACCAGTGGCTGCTGCC
AGTGGCGATAAGTCGTGTCTTACCGGGTTGGACTCAAGACGATAGTTACCGGATAAGGCGCAGCGGTCGG
GCTGAACGGGGGGTTCGTGCACACAGCCCAGCTTGGAGCGAACGACCTACACCGAACTGAGATACCTACA
GCGTGAGCTATGAGAAAGCGCCACGCTTCCCGAAGGGAGAAAGGCGGACAGGTATCCGGTAAGCGGCAGG
GTCGGAACAGGAGAGCGCACGAGGGAGCTTCCAGGGGGAAACGCCTGGTATCTTTATAGTCCTGTCGGGT
TTCGCCACCTCTGACTTGAGCGTCGATTTTTGTGATGCTCGTCAGGGGGGCGGAGCCTATGGAAAAACGC
CAGCAACGCGGCCTTTTTACGGTTCCTGGCCTTTTGCTGGCCTTTTGCTCACATGTTCTTTCCTGCGTTA
TCCCCTGATTCTGTGGATAACCGTATTACCGCCATGCAT
Features (pLannotate 1.2.2; 16 found; start..end, strand, type, name):
     61..364     +  enhancer       CMV enhancer: human cytomegalovirus immediate early enhancer
    365..568     +  promoter       CMV promoter: human cytomegalovirus (CMV) immediate early promoter
    717..740     +  CDS            Twin-Strep-tag (fragment): two Strep-Tag®II moieties connected by a linker for enhanced binding to Strep-Tactin®, an engineered form of streptavidin (Schmidt et al., 2013)
    813..1529    +  CDS            EGFP: EGFP is a basic (constitutively fluorescent) green fluorescent protein published in 1996, derived from Aequorea victoria. It is reported to be a rapidly-maturing weak dimer with moderate acid sensitivity.
   1539..1691    +  CDS            CD55 (fragment): DAF_PONPY - Also known as DAF. Experimental evidence at transcript level: Swiss-Prot protein existence level 2. This protein recognizes C4b and C3b fragments that condense with cell-surface hydroxyl or amino groups when nascent C4b and C3b are locally generated during C4 and c3 activation. Interaction of daf with cell-associated C4b and C3b polypeptides interferes with their ability to catalyze the conversion of C2 and factor B to enzymatically active C2a and Bb and thereby prevents the formation of C4b2a and C3bBb, the amplification convertases of the complement cascade. Inhibits complement a
   1695..1751    +  misc_feature   MCS: multiple cloning site
   1768..1852    +  CDS            large T antigen (fragment): large T antigen from SV40 (simian virus 40)
   1875..1996    +  polyA_signal   SV40 poly(A) signal: SV40 polyadenylation signal
   2030..2458    -  rep_origin     f1 ori (sequence partly withheld): f1 bacteriophage origin of replication; arrow indicates direction of (+) strand synthesis
   2485..2589    +  promoter       AmpR promoter: bla
   2591..2948    +  promoter       SV40 promoter: SV40 enhancer and early promoter
   2983..3777    +  CDS            NeoR/KanR: aminoglycoside phosphotransferase from Tn5; aph(3')-II (or nptII); confers resistance to neomycin, kanamycin, and G418 (Geneticin®)
   3798..3950    +  CDS            ble (fragment): BLE_KLEPN - Experimental evidence at protein level: Swiss-Prot protein existence level 1. Binding protein with a strong affinity to the bleomycin family of antibiotics. Binds to CL990; an antimitotic-antibiotic compound. From Klebsiella pneumoniae.
   4009..4056    +  polyA_signal   HSV TK poly(A) signal: herpes simplex virus thymidine kinase polyadenylation signal (Cole and Stacy, 1985)
   4147..4163    -  polyA_signal   bGH poly(A) signal (fragment): bovine growth hormone polyadenylation signal
   4385..4973    +  rep_origin     ori: high-copy-number ColE1/pMB1/pBR322/pUC origin of replication
