[The description below was written by a language model from this plasmid's Addgene catalogue record and pLannotate feature annotations shown in this document.]
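Description:
pTST-EGFP-GPIDAF is a 5,087 bp mammalian expression plasmid built on the pEGFP-C2 backbone. It expresses a membrane-anchored affinity sorting tag. The human cytomegalovirus immediate early enhancer and promoter drive a single fusion open reading frame. This frame has a Twin-Strep-tag at the N-terminal end (two Strep-tag II moieties joined by a linker, which bind Strep-Tactin), followed by EGFP and then a short C-terminal fragment of CD55 (decay-accelerating factor, DAF). As the construct name implies, the DAF fragment supplies the signal for attaching a glycosylphosphatidylinositol (GPI) anchor. The automated annotation detects only part of the Twin-Strep-tag. It also marks no secretion signal, although unannotated sequence lies between the promoter and the tag, so the record does not state how the fusion is directed into the secretory pathway. The residual multiple cloning site and an SV40 polyadenylation signal follow the coding region. The insert was placed between AgeI and BglII sites, both of which are retained.

Propagation in E. coli relies on a high-copy ColE1/pUC-type origin, and an f1 origin is also present. A single NeoR/KanR cassette (Tn5 aminoglycoside phosphotransferase) sits behind tandem bacterial (bla) and SV40 early promoters and ends in an HSV TK poly(A) signal. It gives kanamycin resistance in bacteria and G418 selection in mammalian cells. The short ble, large T antigen and bGH poly(A) hits are fragments, most likely backbone remnants rather than functional elements.

The associated publication describes a system for sorting gene transfer-positive cells. The design suggests that cells taking up the plasmid display the Strep-tagged EGFP on their surface, which would allow affinity capture through the tag and tracking by green fluorescence.
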