Addgene plasmid #213704: pTST-EGFP-GPIDAF
Purpose: Express the affinity sorting tag TST-EGFP- GPIDAF.
Depositing lab: Qilai Huang. Depositing organization: Shandong University. Publication: A Gene Transfer-Positive Cell Sorting System Utilizing Membrane-Anchoring Affinity Tag. Yang L, Cui L, Ma S, Zuo Q, Huang Q. Front Bioeng Biotechnol. 2022 Jun 16;10:930966. doi: 10.3389/fbioe.2022.930966. eCollection 2022. PubMed 35782508.
Backbone
  Vector backbone: pEGFP-C2
  Vector type: Mammalian Expression
  Selectable markers: Neomycin (select with G418)
Growth in bacteria
  Bacterial resistance: Kanamycin, 50 μg/mL
  Growth temperature: 37°C
  Growth strain: DH5alpha
  Copy number: High Copy
Gene/Insert
  Gene/Insert name: EGFP
  Species: Synthetic
  Promoter: CMV
  Tag / fusion protein: Twin-strep-tag (N terminal on insert)
  Cloning method: Restriction Enzyme; 5′ cloning site AgeI (not destroyed); 3′ cloning site BgllI (not destroyed)
Terms and licenses: Academic/Nonprofit Terms; Industry Terms: Not Available to Industry
How to cite: pTST-EGFP-GPIDAF was a gift from Qilai Huang (Addgene plasmid # 213704 ; http://n2t.net/addgene:213704 ; RRID:Addgene_213704)
