>Addgene plasmid #213704 | pTST-EGFP-GPIDAF | depositor partial sequence | sequence record 416719 | DAF Nsig-TST-EGFP-GPIDAF-
ATGACCGTGGCTAGACCCAGCGTGCCTGCTGCCCTGCCTCTGCTGGGAGAGCTGCCTAGACTGCTGCTCC
TGGTGCTCCTGTGCCTGCCTGCTGTGTGGGGAAGCGCCTGGAGCCACCCTCAGTTCGAGAAAGGAGGAGG
CAGCGGCGGCGGAAGCGGAGGCTCCGCTTGGTCCCACCCACAGTTCGAAAAGCCGGTCGCCACCATGGTG
AGCAAGGGCGAGGAGCTGTTCACCGGGGTGGTGCCCATCCTGGTCGAGCTGGACGGCGACGTAAACGGCC
ACAAGTTCAGCGTGTCCGGCGAGGGCGAGGGCGATGCCACCTACGGCAAGCTGACCCTGAAGTTCATCTG
CACCACCGGCAAGCTGCCCGTGCCCTGGCCCACCCTCGTGACCACCCTGACCTACGGCGTGCAGTGCTTC
AGCCGCTACCCCGACCACATGAAGCAGCACGACTTCTTCAAGTCCGCCATGCCCGAAGGCTACGTCCAGG
AGCGCACCATCTTCTTCAAGGACGACGGCAACTACAAGACCCGCGCCGAGGTGAAGTTCGAGGGCGACAC
CCTGGTGAACCGCATCGAGCTGAAGGGCATCGACTTCAAGGAGGACGGCAACATCCTGGGGCACAAGCTG
GAGTACAACTACAACAGCCACAACGTCTATATCATGGCCGACAAGCAGAAGAACGGCATCAAGGTGAACT
TCAAGATCCGCCACAACATCGAGGACGGCAGCGTGCAGCTCGCCGACCACTACCAGCAGAACACCCCCAT
CGGCGACGGCCCCGTGCTGCTGCCCGACAACCACTACCTGAGCACCCAGTCCGCCCTGAGCAAAGACCCC
AACGAGAAGCGCGATCACATGGTCCTGCTGGAGTTCGTGACCGCCGCCGGGATCACTCTCGGCATGGACG
AGCTGTACAAGTCCGGCCGGACTCAGATCAGCCGGACCACCAAGCACTTCCACGAGACCACCCCTAACAA
GGGCAGCGGCACCACCAGCGGCACCACCCGGCTGCTGAGCGGCCACACCTGCTTCACCCTGACCGGCCTG
CTGGGCACCCTGGTGACCATGGGCCTGCTGACCTAG
